Addgene plasmid #39385: TAL2027
Depositing lab: Keith Joung. Depositing organization: Massachusetts General Hospital. Publication: FLASH assembly of TALENs for high-throughput genome editing. Reyon D, Tsai SQ, Khayter C, Foden JA, Sander JD, Joung JK. Nat Biotechnol. 2012 Apr 8. doi: 10.1038/nbt.2170. PubMed 22484455.
Backbone
  Vector backbone: JDS74
  Backbone manufacturer: Joung lab (Addgene Plasmid # 32288)
  Backbone size w/o insert (bp): 6447
  Vector type: Mammalian Expression ; T7
Growth in bacteria
  Bacterial resistance: Ampicillin, 100 μg/mL
  Growth temperature: 37°C
  Growth strain: XL1 Blue
  Copy number: High Copy
Gene/Insert
  Gene/Insert name: eGFP-TALEN-14-Right
  Species: H. sapiens (human)
  Insert size (bp): 1130
  Promoter: CMV
  Tag / fusion protein: 3X Flag (N terminal on backbone); WT FOKI (C terminal on backbone)
  Cloning method: Restriction Enzyme; 5′ cloning site BsmBI (destroyed during cloning); 3′ cloning site BsmBI (destroyed during cloning)
  Sequencing primers: 5′ CMV-F
Terms and licenses: Academic/Nonprofit Terms; Industry Terms: Not Available to Industry
Depositor comments: Target binding site: TGAAGAAGTCGTG To reduce the chance of recombination in this plasmid, do not grow in liquid culture for more than 12-14 hours. It is strongly recommended that users perform a diagnostic digest to verify this plasmid prior to use. For example, a double digest of the plasmid with BamHI and KpnI should result in two bands at 1.8kb and 5.8kb
How to cite: TAL2027 was a gift from Keith Joung (Addgene plasmid # 39385 ; http://n2t.net/addgene:39385 ; RRID:Addgene_39385)
