[The description below was written by a language model from this plasmid's Addgene catalogue record.]
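Description:
TAL2027 is a mammalian expression plasmid encoding one half of a TALE nuclease pair, the "right" monomer of eGFP-TALEN-14, built on the JDS74 TALEN backbone (about 6.4 kb without insert). It is maintained in E. coli as a high-copy plasmid under ampicillin selection. The record does not list the replication origin or other backbone elements individually, and no feature table is provided.

The roughly 1.1 kb insert is an array of TALE repeats, assembled by the FLASH method and cloned into the backbone through BsmBI sites that were destroyed in the process. BsmBI is a type IIS enzyme, so this allows the repeat array to be joined in frame with the flanking backbone-encoded sequences. The backbone supplies an N-terminal 3X FLAG tag for detection and a C-terminal wild-type FokI nuclease domain. The expressed product is therefore a FLAG-tagged TALE–FokI fusion whose DNA specificity is set by the inserted repeats. Expression in mammalian cells is driven by the CMV promoter. The vector type also lists T7, which suggests a T7 promoter for in vitro transcription, although the record does not detail it.

Because FokI cleaves as a dimer, this construct is meant to be used with the matching left-hand TALEN, so that the two monomers bind adjacent half-sites and create a double-strand break between them. The construct name indicates that the target lies in the eGFP coding sequence, although the species field lists human. This fits use in reporter-disruption assays that measure TALEN activity in cultured cells. The depositor notes that the repetitive TALE array is prone to recombination and recommends verifying the plasmid's integrity before use.
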