>Addgene plasmid #39385 | TAL2027 | depositor partial sequence | sequence record 49687 | TAL2027 sequence 1130 bps
GAACCTGACCCCAGACCAGGTAGTCGCAATCGCGAACAATAATGGGGGAAAGCAAGCCCTGGAAACCGTG
CAAAGGTTGTTGCCGGTCCTTTGTCAAGACCACGGCCTTACACCGGAGCAAGTCGTGGCCATTGCAAGCA
ACATCGGTGGCAAACAGGCTCTTGAGACGGTTCAGAGACTTCTCCCAGTTCTCTGTCAAGCCCACGGGCT
GACTCCCGATCAAGTTGTAGCGATTGCGTCGAACATTGGAGGGAAACAAGCATTGGAGACTGTCCAACGG
CTCCTTCCCGTGTTGTGTCAAGCCCACGGTTTGACGCCTGCACAAGTGGTCGCCATCGCCAACAACAACG
GCGGTAAGCAGGCGCTGGAAACAGTACAGCGCCTGCTGCCTGTACTGTGCCAGGATCATGGACTGACCCC
AGACCAGGTAGTCGCAATCGCGTCGAACATTGGGGGAAAGCAAGCCCTGGAAACCGTGCAAAGGTTGTTG
CCGGTCCTTTGTCAAGACCACGGCCTTACACCGGAGCAAGTCGTGGCCATTGCAAGCAACATCGGTGGCA
AACAGGCTCTTGAGACGGTTCAGAGACTTCTCCCAGTTCTCTGTCAAGCCCACGGGCTGACTCCCGATCA
AGTTGTAGCGATTGCGAATAACAATGGAGGGAAACAAGCATTGGAGACTGTCCAACGGCTCCTTCCCGTG
TTGTGTCAAGCCCACGGTTTGACGCCTGCACAAGTGGTCGCCATCGCCTCGAATGGCGGCGGTAAGCAGG
CGCTGGAAACAGTACAGCGCCTGCTGCCTGTACTGTGCCAGGATCATGGACTGACCCCAGACCAGGTAGT
CGCAATCGCGTCACATGACGGGGGAAAGCAAGCCCTGGAAACCGTGCAAAGGTTGTTGCCGGTCCTTTGT
CAAGACCACGGCCTTACACCGGAGCAAGTCGTGGCCATTGCAAATAATAACGGTGGCAAACAGGCTCTTG
AGACGGTTCAGAGACTTCTCCCAGTTCTCTGTCAAGCCCACGGGCTGACTCCCGATCAAGTTGTAGCGAT
TGCGTCCAACGGTGGAGGGAAACAAGCATTGGAGACTGTCCAACGGCTCCTTCCCGTGTTGTGTCAAGCC
CACGGTCTGA
