>Addgene plasmid #39385 | TAL2027 | addgene partial sequence | sequence record 52621 | JDS-TALEN-F 5'-TAGGGGTCGGTAAACAGTGG-3'
ACTGTGGCGGGTGAGCTTAGGGGGCCTCCGCTCCAGCTCGACACCGGGCAGCTGCTGAAGATCGCGAAGA
GAGGGGGAGTAACAGCGGTAGAGGCAGTGCACGCCTGGCGCAATGCGCTCACCGGGGCCCCCTTGAACCT
GACCCCAGACCAGGTAGTCGCAATCGCGAACAATAATGGGGGAAAGCAAGCCCTGGAAACCGTGCAAAGG
TTGTTGCCGGTCCTTTGTCAAGACCACGGCCTTACACCGGAGCAAGTCGTGGCCATTGCAAGCAACATCG
GTGGCAAACAGGCTCTTGAGACGGTTCAGAGACTTCTCCCAGTTCTCTGTCAAGCCCACGGGCTGACTCC
CGATCAAGTTGTAGCGATTGCGTCGAACATTGGAGGGAAACAAGCATTGGAGACTGTCCAACGGCTCCTT
CCCGTGTTGTGTCAAGCCCACGGTTTGACGCCTGCACAAGTGGTCGCCATCGCCAACAACAACGGCGGTA
AGCAGGCGCTGGAAACAGTACAGCGCCTGCTGCCTGTACTGTGCCAGGATCATGGACTGACCCCAGACCA
GGTAGTCGCAATCGCGTCGAACATTGGGGGAAAGCAAGCCCTGGAAACCGTGCAAAGGTTGTTGCCGGTC
CTTTGTCAAGACCACGGCCTTACACCGGAGCAAGTCGTGGCCATTGCAAGCAACATCGGTGGCAAACAGG
CTCTTGAGACGGTTCAGAGACTTCTCCCAGTTCTCTGTCAAGCCCACGGGCTGACTCCCGATCAAGTTGT
AGCGATTGCGAATAACAATGGAGGGAAACAAGCATTGGAGACTGTCCAACGGCTCCTTCCCGTGTTGTGT
CAAGCCCACGGTTTGACGCCTGCACAAGTGGTCGCCATCGCCTCGAATGGCGGCGGTAAGCAGGCGCTGG
AAACAGTACAGCGCCTGCTGCCTGTACTGTGCCAGGATCATGGA
